>Addgene plasmid #61464 | pOPINB-OTULIN (full-length, aa 1-352) | depositor full sequence | sequence record 100049 | pOPINB-OTULIN (full-length, aa 1-352) sequence 6369 bps
TGGCGAATGGG
[124 nt withheld, positions 12-135]
C
[91 nt withheld, positions 137-227]
A
[49 nt withheld, positions 229-277]
CCTTTGACGTTGGAGTCCACGTTCTTT
[37 nt withheld, positions 305-341]
ACCCTATCTCGGTCTATTCTTTTGATTTATAAGGGATTTTGCCGATTTCGGCCTATTGGTTAAAAAATGA
GCTGATTTAACAAAAATTTAACGCGAATTTTAACAAAATATTAACGTTTACAATTTCAGGTGGCACTTTT
CGGGGAAATGTGCGCGGAACCCCTATTTGTTTATTTTTCTAAATACATTCAAATATGTATCCGCTCATGA
ATTAATTCTTAGAAAAACTCATCGAGCATCAAATGAAACTGCAATTTATTCATATCAGGATTATCAATAC
CATATTTTTGAAAAAGCCGTTTCTGTAATGAAGGAGAAAACTCACCGAGGCAGTTCCATAGGATGGCAAG
ATCCTGGTATCGGTCTGCGATTCCGACTCGTCCAACATCAATACAACCTATTAATTTCCCCTCGTCAAAA
ATAAGGTTATCAAGTGAGAAATCACCATGAGTGACGACTGAATCCGGTGAGAATGGCAAAAGTTTATGCA
TTTCTTTCCAGACTTGTTCAACAGGCCAGCCATTACGCTCGTCATCAAAATCACTCGCATCAACCAAACC
GTTATTCATTCGTGATTGCGCCTGAGCGAGACGAAATACGCGATCGCTGTTAAAAGGACAATTACAAACA
GGAATCGAATGCAACCGGCGCAGGAACACTGCCAGCGCATCAACAATATTTTCACCTGAATCAGGATATT
CTTCTAATACCTGGAATGCTGTTTTCCCGGGGATCGCAGTGGTGAGTAACCATGCATCATCAGGAGTACG
GATAAAATGCTTGATGGTCGGAAGAGGCATAAATTCCGTCAGCCAGTTTAGTCTGACCATCTCATCTGTA
ACATCATTGGCAACGCTACCTTTGCCATGTTTCAGAAACAACTCTGGCGCATCGGGCTTCCCATACAATC
GATAGATTGTCGCACCTGATTGCCCGACATTATCGCGAGCCCATTTATACCCATATAAATCAGCATCCAT
GTTGGAATTTAATCGCGGCCTAGAGCAAGACGTTTCCCGTTGAATATGGCTCATAACACCCCTTGTATTA
CTGTTTATGTAAGCAGACAGTTTTATTGTTCATGACCAAAATCCCTTAACGTGAGTTTTCGTTCCACTGA
GCGTCAGACCCCGTAGAAAAGATCAAAGGATCTTCTTGAGATCCTTTTTTTCTGCGCGTAATCTGCTGCT
TGCAAACAAAAAAACCACCGCTACCAGCGGTGGTTTGTTTGCCGGATCAAGAGCTACCAACTCTTTTTCC
GAAGGTAACTGGCTTCAGCAGAGCGCAGATACCAAATACTGTCCTTCTAGTGTAGCCGTAGTTAGGCCAC
CACTTCAAGAACTCTGTAGCACCGCCTACATACCTCGCTCTGCTAATCCTGTTACCAGTGGCTGCTGCCA
GTGGCGATAAGTCGTGTCTTACCGGGTTGGACTCAAGACGATAGTTACCGGATAAGGCGCAGCGGTCGGG
CTGAACGGGGGGTTCGTGCACACAGCCCAGCTTGGAGCGAACGACCTACACCGAACTGAGATACCTACAG
CGTGAGCTATGAGAAAGCGCCACGCTTCCCGAAGGGAGAAAGGCGGACAGGTATCCGGTAAGCGGCAGGG
TCGGAACAGGAGAGCGCACGAGGGAGCTTCCAGGGGGAAACGCCTGGTATCTTTATAGTCCTGTCGGGTT
TCGCCACCTCTGACTTGAGCGTCGATTTTTGTGATGCTCGTCAGGGGGGCGGAGCCTATGGAAAAACGCC
AGCAACGCGGCCTTTTTACGGTTCCTGGCCTTTTGCTGGCCTTTTGCTCACATGTTCTTTCCTGCGTTAT
CCCCTGATTCTGTGGATAACCGTATTACCGCCTTTGAGTGAGCTGATACCGCTCGCCGCAGCCGAACGAC
CGAGCGCAGCGAGTCAGTGAGCGAGGAAGCGGAAGAGCGCCTGATGCGGTATTTTCTCCTTACGCATCTG
TGCGGTATTTCACACCGCATATATGGTGCACTCTCAGTACAATCTGCTCTGATGCCGCATAGTTAAGCCA
GTATACACTCCGCTATCGCTACGTGACTGGGTCATGGCTGCGCCCCGACACCCGCCAACACCCGCTGACG
CGCCCTGACGGGCTTGTCTGCTCCCGGCATCCGCTTACAGACAAGCTGTGACCGTCTCCGGGAGCTGCAT
GTGTCAGAGGTTTTCACCGTCATCACCGAAACGCGCGAGGCAGCTGCGGTAAAGCTCATCAGCGTGGTCG
TGAAGCGATTCACAGATGTCTGCCTGTTCATCCGCGTCCAGCTCGTTGAGTTTCTCCAGAAGCGTTAATG
TCTGGCTTCTGATAAAGCGGGCCATGTTAAGGGCGGTTTTTTCCTGTTTGGTCACTGATGCCTCCGTGTA
AGGGGGATTTCTGTTCATGGGGGTAATGATACCGATGAAACGAGAGAGGATGCTCACGATACGGGTTACT
GATGATGAACATGCCCGGTTACTGGAACGTTGTGAGGGTAAACAACTGGCGGTATGGATGCGGCGGGACC
AGAGAAAAATCACTCAGGGTCAATGCCAGCGCTTCGTTAATACAGATGTAGGTGTTCCACAGGGTAGCCA
GCAGCATCCTGCGATGCAGATCCGGAACATAATGGTGCAGGGCGCTGACTTCCGCGTTTCCAGACTTTAC
GAAACACGGAAACCGAAGACCATTCATGTTGTTGCTCAGGTCGCAGACGTTTTGCAGCAGCAGTCGCTTC
ACGTTCGCTCGCGTATCGGTGATTCATTCTGCTAACCAGTAAGGCAACCCCGCCAGCCTAGCCGGGTCCT
CAACGACAGGAGCACGATCATGCGCACCCGTGGGGCCGCCATGCCGGCGATAATGGCCTGCTTCTCGCCG
AAACGTTTGGTGGCGGGACCAGTGACGAAGGCTTGAGCGAGGGCGTGCAAGATTCCGAATACCGCAAGCG
ACAGGCCGATCATCGTCGCGCTCCAGCGAAAGCGGTCCTCGCCGAAAATGACCCAGAGCGCTGCCGGCAC
CTGTCCTACGAGTTGCATGATAAAGAAGACAGTCATAAGTGCGGCGACGATAGTCATGCCCCGCGCCCAC
CGGAAGGAGCTGACTGGGTTGAAGGCTCTCAAGGGCATCGGTCGAGATCCCGGTGCCTAATGAGTGAGCT
AACTTACATTAATTGCGTTGCGCTCACTGCCCGCTTTCCAGTCGGGAAACCTGTCGTGCCAGCTGCATTA
ATGAATCGGCCAACGCGCGGGGAGAGGCGGTTTGCGTATTGGGCGCCAGGGTGGTTTTTCTTTTCACCAG
TGAGACGGGCAACAGCTGATTGCCCTTCACCGCCTGGCCCTGAGAGAGTTGCAGCAAGCGGTCCACGCTG
GTTTGCCCCAGCAGGCGAAAATCCTGTTTGATGGTGGTTAACGGCGGGATATAACATGAGCTGTCTTCGG
TATCGTCGTATCCCACTACCGAGATATCCGCACCAACGCGCAGCCCGGACTCGGTAATGGCGCGCATTGC
GCCCAGCGCCATCTGATCGTTGGCAACCAGCATCGCAGTGGGAACGATGCCCTCATTCAGCATTTGCATG
GTTTGTTGAAAACCGGACATGGCACTCCAGTCGCCTTCCCGTTCCGCTATCGGCTGAATTTGATTGCGAG
TGAGATATTTATGCCAGCCAGCCAGACGCAGACGCGCCGAGACAGAACTTAATGGGCCCGCTAACAGCGC
GATTTGCTGGTGACCCAATGCGACCAGATGCTCCACGCCCAGTCGCGTACCGTCTTCATGGGAGAAAATA
ATACTGTTGATGGGTGTCTGGTCAGAGACATCAAGAAATAACGCCGGAACATTAGTGCAGGCAGCTTCCA
CAGCAATGGCATCCTGGTCATCCAGCGGATAGTTAATGATCAGCCCACTGACGCGTTGCGCGAGAAGATT
GTGCACCGCCGCTTTACAGGCTTCGACGCCGCTTCGTTCTACCATCGACACCACCACGCTGGCACCCAGT
TGATCGGCGCGAGATTTAATCGCCGCGACAATTTGCGACGGCGCGTGCAGGGCCAGACTGGAGGTGGCAA
CGCCAATCAGCAACGACTGTTTGCCCGCCAGTTGTTGTGCCACGCGGTTGGGAATGTAATTCAGCTCCGC
CATCGCCGCTTCCACTTTTTCCCGCGTTTTCGCAGAAACGTGGCTGGCCTGGTTCACCACGCGGGAAACG
GTCTGATAAGAGACACCGGCATACTCTGCGACATCGTATAACGTTACTGGTTTCACATTCACCACCCTGA
ATTGACTCTCTTCCGGGCGCTATCATGCCATACCGCGAAAGGTTTTGCGCCATTCGATGGTGTCCGGGAT
CTCGACGCTCTCCCTTATGCGACTCCTGCATTAGGAAGCAGCCCAGTAGTAGGTTGAGGCCGTTGAGCAC
CGCCGCCGCAAGGAATGGTGCATGCAAGGAGATGGCGCCCAACAGTCCCCCGGCCACGGGGCCTGCCACC
ATACCCACGCCGAAACAAGCGCTCATGAGCCCGAAGTGGCGAGCCCGATCTTCCCCATCGGTGATGTCGG
CGATATAGGCGCCAGCAACCGCACCTGTGGCGCCGGTGATGCCGGCCACGATGCGTCCGGCGTAGAGGAT
CGAGATCTCGATCCCGCGAAATTAATACGACTCACTATAGGGGAATTGTGAGCGGATAACAATTCCCCTC
TAGAAATAATTTTGTTTAACTTTAAGAAGGAGATATACCATGGGCAGCAGCCATCATCATCATCATCACA
GCAGCGGTCTGGAAGTTCTGTTTCAGGGCCCGATGAGTCGGGGGACTATGCCCCAGCCCGAAGCGTGGCC
AGGCGCGAGCTGCGCCGAGACGCCGGCGCGGGAGGCGGCGGCCACGGCGCGGGACGGCGGGAAGGCGGCG
GCCAGCGGGCAGCCGCGGCCCGAGATGCAGTGCCCGGCCGAGCATGAGGAGGACATGTACCGTGCTGCAG
ATGAAATAGAAAAGGAGAAAGAATTGCTTATACATGAAAGAGGGGCATCAGAACCGAGATTAAGCGTAGC
TCCTGAAATGGATATCATGGACTACTGCAAAAAAGAATGGAGAGGAAATACACAGAAAGCAACGTGTATG
AAAATGGGCTATGAAGAGGTTTCTCAGAAGTTCACCTCCATACGGCGAGTCCGTGGTGATAATTACTGTG
CACTGAGGGCCACGCTGTTCCAGGCCATGAGCCAGGCTGTGGGGCTGCCGCCCTGGCTGCAGGACCCGGA
GCTCATGCTGTTACCAGAAAAACTCATAAGCAAATACAACTGGATCAAGCAATGGAAACTTGGACTGAAA
TTTGATGGGAAGAATGAGGACCTGGTTGATAAAATTAAAGAGTCCCTTACTCTGCTGAGGAAGAAGTGGG
CAGGCTTGGCTGAAATGAGAACTGCTGAAGCAAGACAGATAGCTTGTGATGAACTATTCACAAATGAGGC
GGAGGAATATAGCCTCTATGAAGCTGTAAAATTTCTAATGCTAAACAGAGCCATTGAACTATATAATGAT
AAAGAGAAAGGAAAGGAAGTACCATTTTTCTCTGTGCTTCTGTTTGCTCGGGACACATCAAATGACCCAG
GACAGCTTCTGAGGAACCACCTCAACCAGGTGGGACACACTGGTGGTCTTGAACAGGTTGAAATGTTCCT
TCTTGCCTATGCTGTGCGCCACACCATCCAGGTGTACCGGCTCTCCAAGTACAACACGGAAGAATTCATC
ACAGTCTACCCCACCGACCCACCCAAGGACTGGCCAGTGGTAACGCTCATTGCTGAGGACGATCGGCACT
ATAACATCCCCGTCAGAGTGTGTGAGGAGACCAGTCTATAAAGCTTTCTAGACCATTTAAACACCACCAC
CACCACCACTGAGATCCGGCTGCTAACAAAGCCCGAAAGGAAGCTGAGTTGGCTGCTGCCACCGCTGAGC
AATAACTAGCATAACCCCTTGGGGCCTCTAAACGGGTCTTGAGGGGTTTTTTGCTGAAAGGAGGAACTAT
ATCCGGAT
Features (pLannotate 1.2.2; 20 found; start..end, strand, type, name):
     12..467     +  rep_origin     f1 ori (sequence partly withheld): f1 bacteriophage origin of replication; arrow indicates direction of (+) strand synthesis
    494..551     +  promoter       AmpR promoter (fragment): bla
    560..1375    -  CDS            KanR: aminoglycoside phosphotransferase; aph(3')-Ia; confers resistance to kanamycin in bacteria or G418 (Geneticin®) in eukaryotes
   1497..2085    +  rep_origin     ori: high-copy-number ColE1/pMB1/pBR322/pUC origin of replication
   2271..2413    -  misc_feature   bom: basis of mobility region from pBR322
   2515..2706    -  CDS            rop: Rop protein, which maintains plasmids at low copy number; rop
   2723..3103    +  CDS            YPB1_ECOLX: Protein predicted: Swiss-Prot protein existence level 4. From Escherichia coli.
   3175..3466    -  CDS            TcR (fragment): tetracycline efflux protein; tet; confers resistance to tetracycline
   3481..3502    -  protein_bind   CAP binding site: CAP binding activates transcription in the presence of cAMP. E. coli catabolite activator protein
   3515..4597    -  CDS            lacI: lac repressor; lacI; The lac repressor binds to the lac operator to inhibit transcription in E. coli. This inhibition can be relieved by adding lactose or isopropyl-β-D-thiogalactopyranoside (IPTG).
   4598..4675    -  promoter       lacI promoter: lacI
   4683..4962    -  CDS            TcR (fragment): tetracycline efflux protein; tet; confers resistance to tetracycline
   4984..5002    +  promoter       T7 promoter: promoter for bacteriophage T7 RNA polymerase
   5003..5027    +  protein_bind   lac operator: The lac repressor binds to the lac operator to inhibit transcription in E. coli. This inhibition can be relieved by adding lactose or isopropyl-β-D-thiogalactopyranoside (IPTG). lac repressor encoded by lacI
   5042..5064    +  RBS            RBS: efficient ribosome binding site from bacteriophage T7 gene 10 (Olins and Rangwala, 1989)
   5083..5099    +  CDS            capTEV™ (fragment): composite tag for in vivo biotinylation, TEV protease cleavage, and 6xHis tagging
   5134..6189    +  CDS            OTULIN: OTUL_HUMAN - Also known as FAM105B From Homo sapiens (Human).
   6213..6230    +  CDS            9xHis (fragment): 9xHis affinity tag
   6240..6289    +  CDS            SET1 (fragment): solubility-enhancement tag derived from T7 phage gene 10B
   6297..6344    +  terminator     T7 terminator: transcription terminator for bacteriophage T7 RNA polymerase
