[The description below was written by a language model from this plasmid's Addgene catalogue record and pLannotate feature annotations shown in this document.]
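Description:
pOPINB-OTULIN (full-length, aa 1-352) is a 6,369 bp bacterial expression plasmid for producing full-length human OTULIN (also known as FAM105B) in E. coli. It is built on the pOPINB backbone, a pET-style vector. It carries a ColE1/pBR322-type origin with the adjacent bom and rop elements, an f1 phage origin, and an aminoglycoside phosphotransferase gene for kanamycin selection. The annotation also picks up short tetracycline-resistance fragments, which appear to be backbone remnants rather than functional markers.

The 1,056 bp OTULIN coding sequence lies downstream of a T7 promoter fused to a lac operator, followed by the T7 gene 10 ribosome binding site, and is closed off by a T7 terminator. A plasmid-borne lacI gene supplies repressor, so transcription is held off until induced with IPTG in a host that provides T7 RNA polymerase. According to the catalogue entry, the backbone contributes an N-terminal His6 tag followed by a 3C protease cleavage site, which allows metal-affinity purification and subsequent tag removal. The small fragment annotated just upstream of the insert as part of a composite His-containing tag probably corresponds to this His6 stretch. A His-tag fragment and a solubility-tag fragment are also annotated downstream of the insert. The record lists no C-terminal tag, so these are probably untranslated vector sequence, though the record does not confirm this. The insert was cloned between KpnI (destroyed) and HindIII (retained).

OTULIN is a deubiquitinase that specifically hydrolyses Met1-linked (linear) polyubiquitin and counteracts LUBAC signalling. The plasmid is intended for preparing recombinant enzyme, for example for biochemical studies or ubiquitin chain-linkage analysis.
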