Addgene plasmid #61464: pOPINB-OTULIN (full-length, aa 1-352)
Purpose: Expresses human OTULIN (full-length) in E. coli.
Depositing lab: David Komander. Depositing organization: MRC Laboratory of Molecular Biology. Publication: OTULIN antagonizes LUBAC signaling by specifically hydrolyzing Met1-linked polyubiquitin. Keusekotten K, Elliott PR, Glockner L, Fiil BK, Damgaard RB, Kulathu Y, Wauer T, Hospenthal MK, Gyrd-Hansen M, Krappmann D, Hofmann K, Komander D. Cell. 2013 Jun 6;153(6):1312-26. doi: 10.1016/j.cell.2013.05.014. PubMed 23746843.
Backbone
  Vector backbone: pOPINB
  Backbone manufacturer: OPPF-UK
  Backbone size w/o insert (bp): 5313
  Total vector size (bp): 6369
  Vector type: Bacterial Expression
Growth in bacteria
  Bacterial resistance: Kanamycin, 50 μg/mL
  Growth temperature: 37°C
  Growth strain: DH5alpha
  Copy number: Unknown
Gene/Insert
  Gene/Insert name: OTULIN (alt name: FAM105B)
  Species: H. sapiens (human)
  Insert size (bp): 1056
  GenBank ID: NM_138348.4
  Entrez Gene: OTULIN (a.k.a. AIPDS, FAM105B, GUM, IMD107)
  Promoter: T7
  Tag / fusion protein: His6-3C (N terminal on backbone)
  Cloning method: Restriction Enzyme; 5′ cloning site KpnI (destroyed during cloning); 3′ cloning site HindIII (not destroyed)
  Sequencing primers: 5′ T7; 3′ T7 Terminal
Terms and licenses: Academic/Nonprofit Terms; Industry Terms: Not Available to Industry
Depositor comments: Mevissen et al Cell. 2013 Jul 3;154(1):169-84. doi: 10.1016/j.cell.2013.05.046. Hospenthal MK, Mevissen TET, Komander D. Nature Protoc. 2015 Jan 29;10:349-361. doi:10.1038/nprot.2015.018
How to cite: pOPINB-OTULIN (full-length, aa 1-352) was a gift from David Komander (Addgene plasmid # 61464 ; http://n2t.net/addgene:61464 ; RRID:Addgene_61464)
