>Addgene plasmid #61464 | pOPINB-OTULIN (full-length, aa 1-352) | addgene partial sequence | sequence record 101858 | T7term 5'-GCTAGTTATTGCTCAGCGG-3'
AGCTCATGCTGTTACCAGAAAAACTCATAAGCAAATACAACTGGATCAAGCAATGGAAACTTGGACTGAA
ATTTGATGGGAAGAATGAGGACCTGGTTGATAAAATTAAAGAGTCCCTTACTCTGCTGAGGAAGAAGTGG
GCAGGCTTGGCTGAAATGAGAACTGCTGAAGCAAGACAGATAGCTTGTGATGAACTATTCACAAATGAGG
CGGAGGAATATAGCCTCTATGAAGCTGTAAAATTTCTAATGCTAAACAGAGCCATTGAACTATATAATGA
TAAAGAGAAAGGAAAGGAAGTACCATTTTTCTCTGTGCTTCTGTTTGCTCGGGACACATCAAATGACCCA
GGACAGCTTCTGAGGAACCACCTCAACCAGGTGGGACACACTGGTGGTCTTGAACAGGTTGAAATGTTCC
TTCTTGCCTATGCTGTGCGCCACACCATCCAGGTGTACCGGCTCTCCAAGTACAACACGGAAGAATTCAT
CACAGTCTACCCCACCGACCCACCCAAGGACTGGCCAGTGGTAACGCTCATTGCTGAGGACGATCGGCAC
TATAACATCCCCGTCAGAGTGTGTGAGGAGACCAGTCTATAAAGCTTTCTAGACCATTTAAACACCACCA
CCACCACCACTGAGATCCGGCTGCTAAC
