>Addgene plasmid #61464 | pOPINB-OTULIN (full-length, aa 1-352) | addgene partial sequence | sequence record 104249 | pBRrevBam 5'-GGTGATGTCGGCGATATAGG-3'
GATGCGTCCGGCGTAGAGGATCGAGATCTCGATCCCGCGAAATTAATACGACTCACTATAGGGGAATTGT
GAGCGGATAACAATTCCCCTCTAGAAATAATTTTGTTTAACTTTAAGAAGGAGATATACCATGGGCAGCA
GCCATCATCATCATCATCACAGCAGCGGTCTGGAAGTTCTGTTTCAGGGCCCGATGAGTCGGGGGACTAT
GCCCCAGCCCGAAGCGTGGCCAGGCGCGAGCTGCGCCGAGACGCCGGCGCGGGAGGCGGCGGCCACGGCG
CGGGACGGCGGGAAGGCGGCGGCCAGCGGGCAGCCGCGGCCCGAGATGCAGTGCCCGGCCGAGCATGAGG
AGGACATGTACCGTGCTGCAGATGAAATAGAAAAGGAGAAAGAATTGCTTATACATGAAAGAGGGGCATC
AGAACCGAGATTAAGCGTAGCTCCTGAAATGGATATCATGGACTACTGCAAAAAAGAATGGAGAGGAAAT
ACACAGAAAGCAACGTGTATGAAAATGGGCTATGAAGAGGTTTCTCAGAAGTTCACCTCCATACGGCGAG
TCCGTGGTGATAATTACTGTGCACTGAGGGCCACGCTGTTCCAGGCCATGAGCCAGGCTGTGGGGCTGCC
GCCCTGGCTGCAGGACCCGGAGCTCATGCTGTTACCAGAAAAACTCATAAGCAAATACAACTGGATC
